>Addgene plasmid #62412 | MXS_PA-GFP | depositor full sequence | sequence record 102473 | Full Sequence
CATGATATCAAACGCGTAACTCGAGATGGTGAGCAAGGGCGAGGAGCTGTTCACCGGGGTGGTGCCCATC
CTGGTCGAGCTGGACGGCGACGTAAACGGCCACAAGTTCAGCGTGTCCGGCGAGGGCGAGGGCGATGCCA
CCTACGGCAAGCTGACCCTGAAGTTCATCTGCACCACCGGCAAGCTGCCCGTGCCCTGGCCCACCCTCGT
GACCACCTTCAGCTACGGCGTGCAGTGCTTCAGCCGCTACCCCGACCACATGAAGCAGCACGACTTCTTC
AAGTCCGCCATGCCCGAAGGCTACGTCCAGGAGCGCACCATCTTCTTCAAGGACGACGGCAACTACAAGA
CCCGCGCCGAGGTGAAGTTCGAGGGCGACACCCTGGTGAACCGCATCGAGCTGAAGGGCATCGACTTCAA
GGAGGACGGCAACATCCTGGGGCACAAGCTGGAGTACAACTACAACAGCCACAACGTCTATATCATGGCC
GACAAGCAGAAGAACGGCATCAAGGCCAACTTCAAGATCCGCCACAACATCGAGGACGGCAGCGTGCAGC
TCGCCGACCACTACCAGCAGAACACCCCCATCGGCGACGGCCCCGTGCTGCTGCCCGACAACCACTACCT
GAGCCACCAGTCCAAGCTGAGCAAAGACCCCAACGAGAAGCGCGATCACATGGTCCTGCTGGAGTTCGTG
ACCGCCGCCGGGATCACTCTCGGCATGGACGAGCTGTACAAGGTCGACCAATTCGGGGAAATGTGCGCGG
AACCCCTATTTGTTTATTTTTCTAAATACATTCAAATATGTATCCGCTCATGAGACAATAACCCTGATAA
ATGCTTCAATAATATTGAAAAAGGAAGAGTATGAGTATTCAACATTTCCGTGTCGCCCTTATTCCCTTTT
TTGCGGCATTTTGCCTTCCTGTTTTTGCTCACCCAGAAACGCTGGTGAAAGTAAAAGATGCTGAAGATCA
GTTGGGTGCACGAGTGGGTTACATCGAACTGGATCTCAACAGCGGTAAGATCCTTGAGAGTTTTCGCCCC
GAAGAACGTTTTCCAATGATGAGCACTTTTAAAGTTCTGCTATGTGGCGCGGTATTATCCCGTATTGACG
CCGGGCAAGAGCAACTCGGTCGCCGCATACACTATTCTCAGAATGACTTGGTTGAGTACTCACCAGTCAC
AGAAAAGCATCTTACGGATGGCATGACAGTAAGAGAATTATGCAGTGCTGCCATAACCATGAGTGATAAC
ACTGCGGCCAACTTACTTCTGACAACGATCGGAGGACCGAAGGAGCTAACCGCTTTTTTGCACAACATGG
GGGATCATGTAACTCGCCTTGATCGTTGGGAACCGGAGCTGAATGAAGCCATACCAAACGACGAGCGTGA
CACCACGATGCCTGTAGCAATGGCAACAACGTTGCGCAAACTATTAACTGGCGAACTACTTACTCTAGCT
TCCCGGCAACAATTAATAGACTGGATGGAGGCGGATAAAGTTGCAGGACCACTTCTGCGCTCGGCCCTTC
CGGCTGGCTGGTTTATTGCTGATAAATCTGGAGCCGGTGAGCGTGGGTCTCGCGGTATCATTGCAGCACT
GGGGCCAGATGGTAAGCCCTCCCGTATCGTAGTTATCTACACGACGGGGAGTCAGGCAACTATGGATGAA
CGAAATAGACAGATCGCTGAGATAGGTGCCTCACTGATTAAGCATTGGTAACTGTCAGACCAAGTTTACT
CATATATACTTTAGATTGATTTAAAACTTCATTTTTAATTTAAAAGGATCTAGGTGAAGATCCTTTTTGA
TAATCTCATGACCAAAATCCCTTAACGTGAGTTTTCGTTCCACTGAGCGTCAGACCCCGTAGAAAAGATC
AAAGGATCTTCTTGAGATCCTTTTTTTCTGCGCGTAATCTGCTGCTTGCAAACAAAAAAACCACCGCTAC
CAGCGGTGGTTTGTTTGCCGGATCAAGAGCTACCAACTCTTTTTCCGAAGGTAACTGGCTTCAGCAGAGC
GCAGATACCAAATACTGTTCTTCTAGTGTAGCCGTAGTTAGGCCACCACTTCAAGAACTCTGTAGCACCG
CCTACATACCTCGCTCTGCTAATCCTGTTACCAGTGGCTGCTGCCAGTGGCGATAAGTCGTGTCTTACCG
GGTTGGACTCAAGACGATAGTTACCGGATAAGGCGCAGCGGTCGGGCTGAACGGGGGGTTCGTGCACACA
GCCCAGCTTGGAGCGAACGACCTACACCGAACTGAGATACCTACAGCGTGAGCTATGAGAAAGCGCCACG
CTTCCCGAAGGGAGAAAGGCGGACAGGTATCCGGTAAGCGGCAGGGTCGGAACAGGAGAGCGCACGAGGG
AGCTTCCAGGGGGAAACGCCTGGTATCTTTATAGTCCTGTCGGGTTTCGCCACCTCTGACTTGAGCGTCG
ATTTTTGTGATGCTCGTCAGGGGGGCGGAGCCTATGGAAAAACGCCAGCAACGCGGCCTTTTTACGGTTC
CTGGCCTTTTGCTGGCCTTTTGCTCACATGTTCTTTCCTGCGTTATCCCCTGATTCTGTGGATAACCGTA
TTACCGCCTTTGAGTGAGCTGATACCGCTCGCCGCAGCCGAACGACCGAGCGCAGCGAGTCAGTGAGC
Features (pLannotate 1.2.2; 4 found; start..end, strand, type, name):
     26..742     +  CDS            mPA-GFP: mPA-GFP is a fluorescent protein published in 2002, derived from Aequorea victoria. It is reported to be a monomer.
    766..870     +  promoter       AmpR promoter: bla
    871..1731    +  CDS            AmpR: β-lactamase; bla; confers resistance to ampicillin, carbenicillin, and related antibiotics
   1902..2490    +  rep_origin     ori: high-copy-number ColE1/pMB1/pBR322/pUC origin of replication
