[The description below was written by a language model from this plasmid's Addgene catalogue record and pLannotate feature annotations shown in this document.]
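Description:
MXS_PA-GFP is a small synthetic-biology building-block plasmid from the MXS-chaining cloning platform, a system designed for assembling constructs for imaging and flow cytometry in mammalian cells. It is built on the minimal MXS_chaining backbone (about 1.9 kb), and the full depositor sequence is roughly 2.7 kb. The backbone carries only what is needed for bacterial propagation: a high-copy ColE1/pUC-type origin of replication and the β-lactamase gene (AmpR) driven by its own bla promoter, which allows selection with ampicillin in E. coli.

The payload is a synthetic insert of about 735 bp encoding PA-GFP, the photoactivatable variant of Aequorea victoria GFP. It is annotated here as the monomeric mPA-GFP. PA-GFP is only weakly fluorescent until it is illuminated with violet light, after which green fluorescence increases strongly, so defined cells or protein pools can be optically marked and tracked. The insert sits between MluI and SalI sites, both of which were kept intact during cloning, so the module can be excised or extended with restriction enzymes.

The feature table shows no promoter, polyadenylation signal or mammalian selection marker associated with the fluorescent protein coding sequence. The plasmid therefore appears to be a storage and donor vector for the PA-GFP part rather than a ready-to-use expression construct. Its recorded purpose is simply that of an MXS-chaining vector carrying PA-GFP, presumably to be combined with other modules of the platform, such as promoters, fusion partners or terminators, to build complete mammalian expression cassettes. The record does not describe any specific downstream assemblies.
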