Addgene plasmid #62412: MXS_PA-GFP
Purpose: MXS_chaining vector with PA-GFP
Depositing lab: Pierre Neveu. Depositing organization: European Molecular Biology Laboratory (EMBL), Heidelberg. Publication: MXS-Chaining: A Highly Efficient Cloning Platform for Imaging and Flow Cytometry Approaches in Mammalian Systems. Sladitschek HL, Neveu PA. PLoS One. 2015 Apr 24;10(4):e0124958. doi: 10.1371/journal.pone.0124958. eCollection 2015. PONE-D-15-01385 PubMed 25909630.
Backbone
  Vector backbone: MXS_chaining vector
  Backbone manufacturer: Neveu lab, Addgene plasmid #62394
  Backbone size w/o insert (bp): 1945
  Vector type: Synthetic Biology
Growth in bacteria
  Bacterial resistance: Ampicillin, 100 μg/mL
  Growth temperature: 37°C
  Growth strain: Mach1
  Copy number: High Copy
Gene/Insert
  Gene/Insert name: PA-GFP
  Species: Synthetic
  Insert size (bp): 735
  Cloning method: Restriction Enzyme; 5′ cloning site MluI (not destroyed); 3′ cloning site SalI (not destroyed)
  Sequencing primers: 5′ TTACCGCCTTTGAGTGAG; 3′ TTGTCTCATGAGCGGATAC
Terms and licenses: Academic/Nonprofit Terms; Industry Terms: Not Available to Industry
How to cite: MXS_PA-GFP was a gift from Pierre Neveu (Addgene plasmid # 62412 ; http://n2t.net/addgene:62412 ; RRID:Addgene_62412)
