>Addgene plasmid #62412 | MXS_PA-GFP | addgene partial sequence | sequence record 104667 | pBR322ori-F 5'-GGGAAACGCCTGGTATCTTT-3'
GTGATGCTCGTCAGGGGGGCGGAGCCTATGGAAAAACGCCAGCAACGCGGCCTTTTTACGGTTCCTGGCC
TTTTGCTGGCCTTTTGCTCACATGTTCTTTCCTGCGTTATCCCCTGATTCTGTGGATAACCGTATTACCG
CCTTTGAGTGAGCTGATACCGCTCGCCGCAGCCGAACGACCGAGCGCAGCGAGTCAGTGAGCCATGATAT
CAAACGCGTAACTCGAGATGGTGAGCAAGGGCGAGGAGCTGTTCACCGGGGTGGTGCCCATCCTGGTCGA
GCTGGACGGCGACGTAAACGGCCACAAGTTCAGCGTGTCCGGCGAGGGCGAGGGCGATGCCACCTACGGC
AAGCTGACCCTGAAGTTCATCTGCACCACCGGCAAGCTGCCCGTGCCCTGGCCCACCCTCGTGACCACCT
TCAGCTACGGCGTGCAGTGCTTCAGCCGCTACCCCGACCACATGAAGCAGCACGACTTCTTCAAGTCCGC
CATGCCCGAAGGCTACGTCCAGGAGCGCACCATCTTCTTCAAGGACGACGGCAACTACAAGACCCGCGCC
GAGGTGAAGTTCGAGGGCGACACCCTGGTGAACCGCATCGAGCTGAAGGGCATCGACTTCAAGGAGGACG
GCAACATCCTGGGGCACAAGCTGGAGTACAACTACAACAGCCACAACGTCTATATCATGGCCGACAAGCA
G
