>Addgene plasmid #62412 | MXS_PA-GFP | addgene partial sequence | sequence record 106866 | CMV-d2eGFP-F 5'-TATATCATGGCCGACAAGC-3'
CATCGAGGACGGCAGCGTGCAGCTCGCCGACCACTACCAGCAGAACACCCCCATCGGCGACGGCCCCGTG
CTGCTGCCCGACAACCACTACCTGAGCCACCAGTCCAAGCTGAGCAAAGACCCCAACGAGAAGCGCGATC
ACATGGTCCTGCTGGAGTTCGTGACCGCCGCCGGGATCACTCTCGGCATGGACGAGCTGTACAAGGTCGA
CCAATTCGGGGAAATGTGCGCGGAACCCCTATTTGTTTATTTTTCTAAATACATTCAAATATGTATCCGC
TCATGAGACAATAACCCTGATAAATGCTTCAATAATATTGAAAAAGGAAGAGTATGAGTATTCAACATTT
CCGTGTCGCCCTTATTCCCTTTTTTGCGGCATTTTGCCTTCCTGTTTTTGCTCACCCAGAAACGCTGGTG
AAAGTAAAAGATGCTGAAGATCAGTTGGGTGCACGAGTGGGTTACATCGAACTGGATCTCAACAGCGGTA
AGATCCTTGAGAGTTTTCGCCCCGAAGAACGTTTTCCAATGATGAGCACTTTTAAAGTTCTGCTATGTGG
CGCGGTATTATCCCGTATTGACGCCGGGCAAGAGCAACTCGGTCGCCGCATACACTATTCTCAGAATGAC
TTGGTTGAGTACTCACCAGTCACAGAAAAGCATCTTACGGATGGCATGACAGTAAGAGAATTATGCAGTG
CTGCCATAACCATGAGTGATAACACTGCGGCCAACTTACTTCTGACAACGATC
